Addgene plasmid #188538: pOttc1501 - pscAAV CMV-IE hCDNF
Purpose: An AAV packaging vector that expresses hCDNF under control of the CMV-IE promoter.
Depositing lab: Brandon Harvey. Depositing organization: National Institute on Drug Abuse (NIDA).
Backbone
  Vector backbone: Pottc1491 - pscAAV CMV-IE iRFP-FLAG
  Backbone manufacturer: NIDA GEVVC
  Backbone size w/o insert (bp): 3747
  Vector type: AAV
Growth in bacteria
  Bacterial resistance: Ampicillin, 100 μg/mL
  Growth temperature: 30°C
  Growth strain: NEB Stable
  Copy number: High Copy
Gene/Insert
  Gene/Insert name: hCDNF
  Species: H. sapiens (human)
  Insert size (bp): 564
  Entrez Gene: CDNF (a.k.a. ARMETL1)
  Promoter: CMV-IE
  Cloning method: Ligation Independent Cloning
  Sequencing primers: 5′ CMV-Forward CGCAAATGGGCGGTAGGCGTG; 3′ bGHpA R30 GGCTGGCAACTAGAAGGCAC
Resource information
  A portion of this plasmid was derived from a plasmid made by: NIDA GEVVC
Terms and licenses: Academic/Nonprofit Terms; Industry Terms: Not Available to Industry
How to cite: pOttc1501 - pscAAV CMV-IE hCDNF was a gift from Brandon Harvey (Addgene plasmid # 188538 ; http://n2t.net/addgene:188538 ; RRID:Addgene_188538)
