[The description below was written by a language model from this plasmid's Addgene catalogue record and pLannotate feature annotations shown in this document.]
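Description:
pOttc1501 - pscAAV CMV-IE hCDNF is a self-complementary AAV (scAAV) transfer plasmid of about 4.3 kb, built on the pscAAV CMV-IE backbone previously carrying an iRFP-FLAG reporter, which was replaced with the human CDNF coding sequence by ligation-independent cloning. It is propagated in E. coli through a high-copy ColE1/pUC-type origin and selected with ampicillin via the β-lactamase gene and its native promoter. An f1 bacteriophage origin is also present, along with short remnants of the pBR322 bom and rop regions that are only fragments. Because ITR-containing plasmids are prone to rearrangement, the record lists a recombination-deficient strain for propagation.

The payload is a compact expression cassette bounded by AAV2 inverted terminal repeats. The human cytomegalovirus immediate-early enhancer and promoter drive the roughly 560 bp open reading frame for human cerebral dopamine neurotrophic factor (CDNF, also known as ARMETL1), followed by the bovine growth hormone polyadenylation signal. No epitope tag or reporter is annotated. The downstream ITR is annotated as full length, whereas the upstream one is detected only as two short fragments. This is consistent with the altered ITR typical of "sc" designs, which causes the genome to be packaged as a double-stranded dimer for faster transgene expression, although the record does not describe the modification explicitly.

When supplied with rep/cap and helper functions in packaging cells, the ITR-flanked cassette is encapsidated into recombinant AAV for strong, constitutive CDNF expression in transduced mammalian cells. CDNF is annotated as a trophic factor that protects and restores dopaminergic neurons in 6-OHDA lesion models, so studies of dopaminergic neuroprotection are a plausible use, though the record states no specific application.
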