Features (pLannotate 1.2.2; 14 found; start..end, strand, type, name):
    145..172     +  repeat_region  AAV2 ITR (fragment): inverted terminal repeat of adeno-associated virus serotype 2 inverted
    201..228     +  repeat_region  AAV2 ITR (fragment): inverted terminal repeat of adeno-associated virus serotype 2 inverted
    326..629     +  enhancer       CMV enhancer: human cytomegalovirus immediate early enhancer
    630..833     +  promoter       CMV promoter: human cytomegalovirus (CMV) immediate early promoter
    874..1434    +  CDS            CDNF (sequence partly withheld): CDNF_HUMAN - Also known as ARMETL1. Experimental evidence at protein level: Swiss-Prot protein existence level 1. Trophic factor for dopamine neurons. Prevents the 6- hydroxydopamine (6-OHDA)-induced degeneration of dopaminergic neurons. When administered after 6-OHDA-lesioning, restores the dopaminergic function and prevents the degeneration of dopaminergic neurons in substantia nigra (By similarity). From Homo sapiens (Human).
   1473..1679    +  polyA_signal   bGH poly(A) signal: bovine growth hormone polyadenylation signal
   1696..1836    +  repeat_region  AAV2 ITR: inverted terminal repeat of adeno-associated virus serotype 2 inverted
   1841..1892    -  misc_feature   bom (fragment): basis of mobility region from pBR322
   1911..2366    +  rep_origin     f1 ori (sequence partly withheld): f1 bacteriophage origin of replication; arrow indicates direction of (+) strand synthesis
   2367..2416    -  misc_feature   bom (fragment): basis of mobility region from pBR322
   2518..2553    -  CDS            rop (fragment): Rop protein, which maintains plasmids at low copy number; rop
   2648..2752    +  promoter       AmpR promoter: bla
   2753..3613    +  CDS            AmpR: β-lactamase; bla; confers resistance to ampicillin, carbenicillin, and related antibiotics
   3784..72      +  rep_origin     ori (across the origin): high-copy-number ColE1/pMB1/pBR322/pUC origin of replication
>Addgene plasmid #188538 | pOttc1501 - pscAAV CMV-IE hCDNF | addgene full sequence | sequence record 370038 | Addgene NGS Result
GTCGGGTTTCGCCACCTCTGACTTGAGCGTCGATTTTTGTGATGCTCGTCAGGGGGGCGGAGCCTATGGA
AAAACGCCAGCAACGCGGCCTTTTTACGGTTCCTGGCCTTTTGCTGGCCTTTTGCTCACATGTCCTGCAG
GCAGCTGCGCGCTCGCTCGCTCACTGAGGCCGCCCGGGCGTCGGGCGACCTTTGGTCGCCCGGCCTCAGT
GAGCGAGCGAGCGCGCAGAGAGGGAGTGGCTGCGGCCGCACGCGTGGATCTAATATAGTTATTAATAGTA
ATCAATTACGGGGTCATTAGTTCATAGCCCATATATGGAGTTCCGCGTTACATAACTTACGGTAAATGGC
CCGCCTGGCTGACCGCCCAACGACCCCCGCCCATTGACGTCAATAATGACGTATGTTCCCATAGTAACGC
CAATAGGGACTTTCCATTGACGTCAATGGGTGGAGTATTTACGGTAAACTGCCCACTTGGCAGTACATCA
AGTGTATCATATGCCAAGTACGCCCCCTATTGACGTCAATGACGGTAAATGGCCCGCCTGGCATTATGCC
CAGTACATGACCTTATGGGACTTTCCTACTTGGCAGTACATCTACGTATTAGTCATCGCTATTACCATGG
TGATGCGGTTTTGGCAGTACATCAATGGGCGTGGATAGCGGTTTGACTCACGGGGATTTCCAAGTCTCCA
CCCCATTGACGTCAATGGGAGTTTGTTTTGGCACCAAAATCAACGGGACTTTCCAAAATGTCGTAACAAC
TCCGCCCCATTGACGCAAATGGGCGGTAGGCGTGTACGGTGGGAGGTCTATATAAGCAGAGCTGGTTTAG
TGAACCGTCAGATCCGAAGTTATCGCTAGCACCATGTGGTGCGCGAGCCCAGTTGCTGTGGTGGCCTTTT
GCGCCGGGCTTTTGGTCTCTCACCCGGTGCTGACGCAGGGCCAGGAGGCCGGGGGGCGGCCAGGGGCCGA
CTGTGAAGTATGTAAAGAATTCTTGAACCGATTCTACAAGTCACTGATAGACAGAGGAGTTAACTTTTCG
CTGGACACTATAGAGAAAGAATTGATCAGTTTTTGCTTGGACACCAAAGGAAAAGAAAACCGCCTGTGCT
ATTATCTAGGAGCCACAAAAGACGCAGCCACAAAGATCCTAAGTGAAGTCACTCGCCCAATGAGTGTGCA
TATGCCTGCAATGAAGATTTGTGAGAAGCTGAAGAAGTTGGATAGCCAGATCTGTGAGCTG
[183 nt withheld, positions 1252-1434]
TAGGGCGCGCCATAACTTCGAATTCCTAGAAGCCTCGACTGTGCCTTCTAGTTGCCAGCCATCTGTTGTT
TGCCCCTCCCCCGTGCCTTCCTTGACCCTGGAAGGTGCCACTCCCACCGTCCTTTCCTAATAAAATGAGG
AAATTGCATCGCATTGTCTGAGTAGGTGTCATTCTATTCTGGGGGGTGGGGTGGGGCAGGACAGCAAGGG
GGAGGATTGGGAAGACAATAGCAGGCATGCTGGGGCGGACCGAGCGGCCGCAGGAACCCCTAGTGATGGA
GTTGGCCACTCCCTCTCTGCGCGCTCGCTCGCTCACTGAGGCCGGGCGACCAAAGGTCGCCCGACGCCCG
GGCTTTGCCCGGGCGGCCTCAGTGAGCGAGCGAGCGCGCAGCTGCCTGCAGGGGCGCCTGATGCGGTATT
TTCTCCTTACGCATCTGTGCGGTATTTCACACCGCATA
[95 nt withheld, positions 1893-1987]
T
[46 nt withheld, positions 1989-2034]
C
[141 nt withheld, positions 2036-2176]
CCTTTGACGTTGGAGTCCACGTTCTTT
[37 nt withheld, positions 2204-2240]
ACTCTATCTCGGGCTATTCTTTTGATTTATAAGGGATTTTGCCGATTTCGGTCTATTGGTTAAAAAATGA
GCTGATTTAACAAAAATTTAACGCGAATTTTAACAAAATATTAACGTTTACAATTTTATGGTGCACTCTC
AGTACAATCTGCTCTGATGCCGCATAGTTAAGCCAGCCCCGACACCCGCCAACACCCGCTGACGCGCCCT
GACGGGCTTGTCTGCTCCCGGCATCCGCTTACAGACAAGCTGTGACCGTCTCCGGGAGCTGCATGTGTCA
GAGGTTTTCACCGTCATCACCGAAACGCGCGAGACGAAAGGGCCTCGTGATACGCCTATTTTTATAGGTT
AATGTCATGATAATAATGGTTTCTTAGACGTCAGGTGGCACTTTTCGGGGAAATGTGCGCGGAACCCCTA
TTTGTTTATTTTTCTAAATACATTCAAATATGTATCCGCTCATGAGACAATAACCCTGATAAATGCTTCA
ATAATATTGAAAAAGGAAGAGTATGAGTATTCAACATTTCCGTGTCGCCCTTATTCCCTTTTTTGCGGCA
TTTTGCCTTCCTGTTTTTGCTCACCCAGAAACGCTGGTGAAAGTAAAAGATGCTGAAGATCAGTTGGGTG
CACGAGTGGGTTACATCGAACTGGATCTCAACAGCGGTAAGATCCTTGAGAGTTTTCGCCCCGAAGAACG
TTTTCCAATGATGAGCACTTTTAAAGTTCTGCTATGTGGCGCGGTATTATCCCGTATTGACGCCGGGCAA
GAGCAACTCGGTCGCCGCATACACTATTCTCAGAATGACTTGGTTGAGTACTCACCAGTCACAGAAAAGC
ATCTTACGGATGGCATGACAGTAAGAGAATTATGCAGTGCTGCCATAACCATGAGTGATAACACTGCGGC
CAACTTACTTCTGACAACGATCGGAGGACCGAAGGAGCTAACCGCTTTTTTGCACAACATGGGGGATCAT
GTAACTCGCCTTGATCGTTGGGAACCGGAGCTGAATGAAGCCATACCAAACGACGAGCGTGACACCACGA
TGCCTGTAGCAATGGCAACAACGTTGCGCAAACTATTAACTGGCGAACTACTTACTCTAGCTTCCCGGCA
ACAATTAATAGACTGGATGGAGGCGGATAAAGTTGCAGGACCACTTCTGCGCTCGGCCCTTCCGGCTGGC
TGGTTTATTGCTGATAAATCTGGAGCCGGTGAGCGTGGGTCTCGCGGTATCATTGCAGCACTGGGGCCAG
ATGGTAAGCCCTCCCGTATCGTAGTTATCTACACGACGGGGAGTCAGGCAACTATGGATGAACGAAATAG
ACAGATCGCTGAGATAGGTGCCTCACTGATTAAGCATTGGTAACTGTCAGACCAAGTTTACTCATATATA
CTTTAGATTGATTTAAAACTTCATTTTTAATTTAAAAGGATCTAGGTGAAGATCCTTTTTGATAATCTCA
TGACCAAAATCCCTTAACGTGAGTTTTCGTTCCACTGAGCGTCAGACCCCGTAGAAAAGATCAAAGGATC
TTCTTGAGATCCTTTTTTTCTGCGCGTAATCTGCTGCTTGCAAACAAAAAAACCACCGCTACCAGCGGTG
GTTTGTTTGCCGGATCAAGAGCTACCAACTCTTTTTCCGAAGGTAACTGGCTTCAGCAGAGCGCAGATAC
CAAATACTGTTCTTCTAGTGTAGCCGTAGTTAGGCCACCACTTCAAGAACTCTGTAGCACCGCCTACATA
CCTCGCTCTGCTAATCCTGTTACCAGTGGCTGCTGCCAGTGGCGATAAGTCGTGTCTTACCGGGTTGGAC
TCAAGACGATAGTTACCGGATAAGGCGCAGCGGTCGGGCTGAACGGGGGGTTCGTGCACACAGCCCAGCT
TGGAGCGAACGACCTACACCGAACTGAGATACCTACAGCGTGAGCTATGAGAAAGCGCCACGCTTCCCGA
AGGGAGAAAGGCGGACAGGTATCCGGTAAGCGGCAGGGTCGGAACAGGAGAGCGCACGAGGGAGCTTCCA
GGGGGAAACGCCTGGTATCTTTATAGTCCT
